>Addgene plasmid #127589 | GFP-Miro1 S156E | addgene full sequence | sequence record 271919 | Addgene NGS Result
GTGATGCGGTTTTGGCAGTACATCAATGGGCGTGGATAGCGGTTTGACTCACGGGGATTTCCAAGTCTCC
ACCCCATTGACGTCAATGGGAGTTTGTTTTGGCACCAAAATCAACGGGACTTTCCAAAATGTCGTAACAA
CTCCGCCCCATTGACGCAAATGGGCGGTAGGCGTGTACGGTGGGAGGTCTATATAAGCAGAGCTGGTTTA
GTGAACCGTCAGATCCGCTAGCGCTACCGGTCGCCACCATGGTGAGCAAGGGCGAGGAGCTGTTCACCGG
GGTGGTGCCCATCCTGGTCGAGCTGGACGGCGACGTAAACGGCCACAAGTTCAGCGTGTCCGGCGAGGGC
GAGGGCGATGCCACCTACGGCAAGCTGACCCTGAAGTTCATCTGCACCACCGGCAAGCTGCCCGTGCCCT
GGCCCACCCTCGTGACCACCCTGACCTACGGCGTGCAGTGCTTCAGCCGCTACCCCGACCACATGAAGCA
GCACGACTTCTTCAAGTCCGCCATGCCCGAAGGCTACGTCCAGGAGCGCACCATCTTCTTCAAGGACGAC
GGCAACTACAAGACCCGCGCCGAGGTGAAGTTCGAGGGCGACACCCTGGTGAACCGCATCGAGCTGAAGG
GCATCGACTTCAAGGAGGACGGCAACATCCTGGGGCACAAGCTGGAGTACAACTACAACAGCCACAACGT
CTATATCATGGCCGACAAGCAGAAGAACGGCATCAAGGTGAACTTCAAGATCCGCCACAACATCGAGGAC
GGCAGCGTGCAGCTCGCCGACCACTACCAGCAGAACACCCCCATCGGCGACGGCCCCGTGCTGCTGCCCG
ACAACCACTACCTGAGCACCCAGTCCGCCCTGAGCAAAGACCCCAACGAGAAGCGCGATCACATGGTCCT
GCTGGAGTTCGTGACCGCCGCCGGGATCACTCTCGGCATGGACGAGCTGTACAAGTCCGGACTCAGATCT
ATGAAGAAAGACGTGCGGATCCTGCTGGTGGGAGAACCTAGAGTTGGGAAGACATCACTGATTATGTCTC
TGGTCAGTGAAGAATTTCCAGAAGAGGTTCCTCCCCGGGCAGAAGAAATCACCATTCCAGCTGATGTCAC
CCCAGAGAGAGTTCCAACACACATTGTAGATTACTCAGAAGCAGAACAGAGTGATGAACAACTTCATCAA
GAAATATCTCAGGCTAATGTCATCTGTATAGTGTATGCCGTTAACAACAAGCATTCTATTGATAAGGTAA
CAAGTCGATGGATTCCTCTCATAAATGAAAGAACAGACAAAGACAGCAGGCTGCCTTTAATATTGGTTGG
GAACAAATCTGATCTGGTGGAATATAGTAGTATGGAGACCATCCTTCCTATTATGAACCAGTATACAGAA
ATAGAAACCTGTGTGGAGTGTTCAGCGAAAAACCTGAAGAACATAGAAGAGCTCTTTTATTACGCACAGA
AAGCTGTTCTTCATCCTACAGGGCCCCTGTACTGCCCAGAGGAGAAGGAGATGAAACCAGCTTGTATAAA
AGCCCTTACTCGTATATTTAAAATATCTGATCAAGATAATGATGGTACTCTCAATGATGCTGAACTCAAC
TTCTTTCAGAGGATTTGTTTCAACACTCCATTAGCTCCTCAAGCTCTGGAGGATGTCAAGAATGTAGTCA
GAAAACATATAAGTGATGGTGTGGCTGACAGTGGGTTGACCCTGAAAGGTTTTCTCTTTTTACACACACT
TTTTATCCAGAGAGGGAGACACGAAACTACTTGGACTGTGCTTCGACGATTTGGTTATGATGATGACCTG
GATTTGACACCTGAATATTTGTTCCCCCTGCTGAAAATACCTCCTGATTGCACTACTGAATTAAATCATC
ATGCATATTTATTTCTCCAAAGCACCTTTGACAAGCATGATTTGGATAGAGACTGTGCTTTGTCACCTGA
TGAGCTTAAAGATTTATTTAAAGTTTTCCCTTACATACCTTGGGGGCCAGATGTGAATAACACAGTTTGT
ACCAATGAAAGAGGCTGGATAACCTACCAGGGATTCCTTTCCCAGTGGACGCTCACGACTTATTTAGATG
TACAGCGGTGCCTGGAATATTTGGGCTATCTAGGCTATTCAATATTGACTGAGCAAGAGTCTCAAGCTTC
AGCTGTTACAGTGACAAGAGATAAAAAGATAGACCTGCAGAAAAAACAAACTCAAAGAAATGTGTTCAGA
TGTAATGTAATTGGAGTGAAAAACTGTGGGAAAAGTGGAGTTCTTCAGGCTCTTCTTGGAAGAAACTTAA
TGAGGCAGAAGAAAATTCGTGAAGATCATAAATCCTACTATGCGATTAACACTGTTTATGTATATGGACA
AGAGAAATACTTGTTGTTGCATGATATCTCAGAATCGGAATTTCTAACTGAAGCTGAAATCATTTGTGAT
GTTGTATGCCTGGTATATGATGTCAGCAATCCCAAATCCTTTGAATACTGTGCCAGGATTTTTAAGCAAC
ACTTTATGGACAGCAGAATACCTTGCTTAATCGTAGCTGCAAAGTCAGACCTGCATGAAGTTAAACAAGA
ATACAGTATTTCACCTACTGATTTCTGCAGGAAACACAAAATGCCTCCACCACAAGCCTTCACTTGCAAT
ACTGCTGATGCCCCCAGTAAGGATATCTTTGTTAAATTGACAACAATGGCCATGTATCCGCACGTGACAC
AAGCTGACCTCAAGAGCTCCACGTTTTGGCTTCGAGCAAGTTTTGGTGCTACTGTTTTTGCAGTTTTGGG
CTTTGCTATGTACAAAGCATTATTGAAACAGCGATGAGAATTCTGCAGTCGACGGTACCGCGGGCCCGGG
ATCCACCGGATCTAGATAACTGATCATAATCAGCCATACCACATTTGTAGAGGTTTTACTTGCTTTAAAA
AACCTCCCACACCTCCCCCTGAACCTGAAACATAAAATGAATGCAATTGTTGTTGTTAACTTGTTTATTG
CAGCTTATAATGGTTACAAATAAAGCAATAGCATCACAAATTTCACAAATAAAGCATTTTTTTCACTGCA
TTCTAGTTGTGGTTTGTCCAAACTCATCAATGTATCTTAACGCGTAAATTGTAAGCGTTAATATTTTGTT
AAAATTCGCGTTAAATTTTTGTTAAATCAGCTCATTTTTTAACCAATAGGCCGAAATCGGCAAAATCCCT
TATAAATCAAAAGAATAGACCGAGATAGGGT
[37 nt withheld, positions 3252-3288]
AAAGAACGTGGACTCCAACGTCAAAGG
[49 nt withheld, positions 3316-3364]
T
[91 nt withheld, positions 3366-3456]
G
[124 nt withheld, positions 3458-3581]
CAGGTGGCACTTTTCGGGGAAATGTGCGCGGAACCCCTATTTGTTTATTTTTCTAAATACATTCAAATAT
GTATCCGCTCATGAGACAATAACCCTGATAAATGCTTCAATAATATTGAAAAAGGAAGAGTCCTGAGGCG
GAAAGAACCAGCTGTGGAATGTGTGTCAGTTAGGGTGTGGAAAGTCCCCAGGCTCCCCAGCAGGCAGAAG
TATGCAAAGCATGCATCTCAATTAGTCAGCAACCAGGTGTGGAAAGTCCCCAGGCTCCCCAGCAGGCAGA
AGTATGCAAAGCATGCATCTCAATTAGTCAGCAACCATAGTCCCGCCCCTAACTCCGCCCATCCCGCCCC
TAACTCCGCCCAGTTCCGCCCATTCTCCGCCCCATGGCTGACTAATTTTTTTTATTTATGCAGAGGCCGA
GGCCGCCTCGGCCTCTGAGCTATTCCAGAAGTAGTGAGGAGGCTTTTTTGGAGGCCTAGGCTTTTGCAAA
GATCGATCAAGAGACAGGATGAGGATCGTTTCGCATGATTGAACAAGATGGATTGCACGCAGGTTCTCCG
GCCGCTTGGGTGGAGAGGCTATTCGGCTATGACTGGGCACAACAGACAATCGGCTGCTCTGATGCCGCCG
TGTTCCGGCTGTCAGCGCAGGGGCGCCCGGTTCTTTTTGTCAAGACCGACCTGTCCGGTGCCCTGAATGA
ACTGCAAGACGAGGCAGCGCGGCTATCGTGGCTGGCCACGACGGGCGTTCCTTGCGCAGCTGTGCTCGAC
GTTGTCACTGAAGCGGGAAGGGACTGGCTGCTATTGGGCGAAGTGCCGGGGCAGGATCTCCTGTCATCTC
ACCTTGCTCCTGCCGAGAAAGTATCCATCATGGCTGATGCAATGCGGCGGCTGCATACGCTTGATCCGGC
TACCTGCCCATTCGACCACCAAGCGAAACATCGCATCGAGCGAGCACGTACTCGGATGGAAGCCGGTCTT
GTCGATCAGGATGATCTGGACGAAGAGCATCAGGGGCTCGCGCCAGCCGAACTGTTCGCCAGGCTCAAGG
CGAGCATGCCCGACGGCGAGGATCTCGTCGTGACCCATGGCGATGCCTGCTTGCCGAATATCATGGTGGA
AAATGGCCGCTTTTCTGGATTCATCGACTGTGGCCGGCTGGGTGTGGCGGACCGCTATCAGGACATAGCG
TTGGCTACCCGTGATATTGCTGAAGAGCTTGGCGGCGAATGGGCTGACCGCTTCCTCGTGCTTTACGGTA
TCGCCGCTCCCGATTCGCAGCGCATCGCCTTCTATCGCCTTCTTGACGAGTTCTTCTGAGCGGGACTCTG
GGGTTCGAAATGACCGACCAAGCGACGCCCAACCTGCCATCACGAGATTTCGATTCCACCGCCGCCTTCT
ATGAAAGGTTGGGCTTCGGAATCGTTTTCCGGGACGCCGGCTGGATGATCCTCCAGCGCGGGGATCTCAT
GCTGGAGTTCTTCGCCCACCCTAGGGGGAGGCTAACTGAAACACGGAAGGAGACAATACCGGAAGGAACC
CGCGCTATGACGGCAATAAAAAGACAGAATAAAACGCACGGTGTTGGGTCGTTTGTTCATAAACGCGGGG
TTCGGTCCCAGGGCTGGCACTCTGTCGATACCCCACCGAGACCCCATTGGGGCCAATACGCCCGCGTTTC
TTCCTTTTCCCCACCCCACCCCCCAAGTTCGGGTGAAGGCCCAGGGCTCGCAGCCAACGTCGGGGCGGCA
GGCCCTGCCATAGCCTCAGGTTACTCATATATACTTTAGATTGATTTAAAACTTCATTTTTAATTTAAAA
GGATCTAGGTGAAGATCCTTTTTGATAATCTCATGACCAAAATCCCTTAACGTGAGTTTTCGTTCCACTG
AGCGTCAGACCCCGTAGAAAAGATCAAAGGATCTTCTTGAGATCCTTTTTTTCTGCGCGTAATCTGCTGC
TTGCAAACAAAAAAACCACCGCTACCAGCGGTGGTTTGTTTGCCGGATCAAGAGCTACCAACTCTTTTTC
CGAAGGTAACTGGCTTCAGCAGAGCGCAGATACCAAATACTGTTCTTCTAGTGTAGCCGTAGTTAGGCCA
CCACTTCAAGAACTCTGTAGCACCGCCTACATACCTCGCTCTGCTAATCCTGTTACCAGTGGCTGCTGCC
AGTGGCGATAAGTCGTGTCTTACCGGGTTGGACTCAAGACGATAGTTACCGGATAAGGCGCAGCGGTCGG
GCTGAACGGGGGGTTCGTGCACACAGCCCAGCTTGGAGCGAACGACCTACACCGAACTGAGATACCTACA
GCGTGAGCTATGAGAAAGCGCCACGCTTCCCGAAGGGAGAAAGGCGGACAGGTATCCGGTAAGCGGCAGG
GTCGGAACAGGAGAGCGCACGAGGGAGCTTCCAGGGGGAAACGCCTGGTATCTTTATAGTCCTGTCGGGT
TTCGCCACCTCTGACTTGAGCGTCGATTTTTGTGATGCTCGTCAGGGGGGCGGAGCCTATGGAAAAACGC
CAGCAACGCGGCCTTTTTACGGTTCCTGGCCTTTTGCTGGCCTTTTGCTCACATGTTCTTTCCTGCGTTA
TCCCCTGATTCTGTGGATAACCGTATTACCGCCATGCATTAGTTATTAATAGTAATCAATTACGGGGTCA
TTAGTTCATAGCCCATATATGGAGTTCCGCGTTACATAACTTACGGTAAATGGCCCGCCTGGCTGACCGC
CCAACGACCCCCGCCCATTGACGTCAATAATGACGTATGTTCCCATAGTAACGCCAATAGGGACTTTCCA
TTGACGTCAATGGGTGGAGTATTTACGGTAAACTGCCCACTTGGCAGTACATCAAGTGTATCATATGCCA
AGTACGCCCCCTATTGACGTCAATGACGGTAAATGGCCCGCCTGGCATTATGCCCAGTACATGACCTTAT
GGGACTTTCCTACTTGGCAGTACATCTACGTATTAGTCATCGCTATTACCATG
Features (pLannotate 1.2.2; 15 found; start..end, strand, type, name):
      1..204     +  promoter       CMV promoter: human cytomegalovirus (CMV) immediate early promoter
    249..965     +  CDS            EGFP: EGFP is a basic (constitutively fluorescent) green fluorescent protein published in 1996, derived from Aequorea victoria. It is reported to be a rapidly-maturing weak dimer with moderate acid sensitivity.
    981..2834    +  CDS            RHOT1: MIRO1_HUMAN - Also known as ARHT1. Experimental evidence at protein level: Swiss-Prot protein existence level 1. Mitochondrial GTPase involved in mitochondrial trafficking (PubMed:12482879, PubMed:16630562, PubMed:22396657). Probably involved in control of anterograde transport of mitochondria and their subcellular distribution (PubMed:12482879, PubMed:16630562, PubMed:22396657). From Homo sapiens (Human).
   2838..2874    +  misc_feature   MCS (fragment): multiple cloning site
   2891..2975    +  CDS            large T antigen (fragment): large T antigen from SV40 (simian virus 40)
   2998..3119    +  polyA_signal   SV40 poly(A) signal: SV40 polyadenylation signal
   3153..3581    -  rep_origin     f1 ori (sequence partly withheld): f1 bacteriophage origin of replication; arrow indicates direction of (+) strand synthesis
   3608..3712    +  promoter       AmpR promoter: bla
   3714..4071    +  promoter       SV40 promoter: SV40 enhancer and early promoter
   4106..4900    +  CDS            NeoR/KanR: aminoglycoside phosphotransferase from Tn5; aph(3')-II (or nptII); confers resistance to neomycin, kanamycin, and G418 (Geneticin®)
   4921..5073    +  CDS            ble (fragment): BLE_KLEPN - Experimental evidence at protein level: Swiss-Prot protein existence level 1. Binding protein with a strong affinity to the bleomycin family of antibiotics. Binds to CL990; an antimitotic-antibiotic compound. From Klebsiella pneumoniae.
   5132..5179    +  polyA_signal   HSV TK poly(A) signal: herpes simplex virus thymidine kinase polyadenylation signal (Cole and Stacy, 1985)
   5270..5286    -  polyA_signal   bGH poly(A) signal (fragment): bovine growth hormone polyadenylation signal
   5508..6096    +  rep_origin     ori: high-copy-number ColE1/pMB1/pBR322/pUC origin of replication
   6271..6574    +  enhancer       CMV enhancer: human cytomegalovirus immediate early enhancer
