[The description below was written by a language model from this plasmid's Addgene catalogue record and pLannotate feature annotations shown in this document.]
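Description:
GFP-Miro1 S156E is a mammalian expression plasmid built on the pEGFP-C1 backbone that produces human Miro1 (RHOT1) fused at its N terminus to EGFP. Miro1 is a mitochondrial GTPase involved in mitochondrial trafficking and distribution. This version carries a serine-to-glutamate substitution at residue 156, described in the record as a phospho-mimetic of S156, meaning the acidic side chain is intended to imitate constitutive phosphorylation at that site. In the 6,574 nt sequenced record, the CMV immediate early enhancer and promoter (split across the numbering origin of the circular map) drive the EGFP coding sequence. This is followed after a short linker by the RHOT1 open reading frame, a remnant of the multiple cloning site and the SV40 polyadenylation signal.

The plasmid replicates in bacteria at high copy from a ColE1/pUC-type origin and also carries an f1 phage origin. Selection relies on a single Tn5 aminoglycoside phosphotransferase (NeoR/KanR) gene placed behind tandem promoters. The bacterial bla promoter gives kanamycin resistance in E. coli, and the SV40 enhancer/early promoter, with the HSV TK polyadenylation signal downstream, allows G418 selection of stably transfected mammalian cells. The short large T antigen, ble and bGH poly(A) fragments in the annotation are partial matches rather than complete functional elements.

The fluorescent tag makes it possible to visualise or immunoprecipitate the mutant protein in transfected cells. The associated publication concerns Parkin-dependent ubiquitination of Miro, so the construct suits studies comparing the S156 phospho-mimetic with other Miro1 forms in that context.
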