Addgene plasmid #127589: GFP-Miro1 S156E
Purpose: Phospho-mimetic of S156
Depositing lab: Josef Kittler. Depositing organization: University College London. Publication: Lysine 27 ubiquitination of the mitochondrial transport protein Miro is dependent on serine 65 of the Parkin ubiquitin ligase. Birsa N, Norkett R, Wauer T, Mevissen TE, Wu HC, Foltynie T, Bhatia K, Hirst WD, Komander D, Plun-Favreau H, Kittler JT. J Biol Chem. 2014 May 23;289(21):14569-82. doi: 10.1074/jbc.M114.563031. Epub 2014 Mar 26. PubMed 24671417.
Backbone
  Vector backbone: pEGFP-C1
  Vector type: Mammalian Expression
Growth in bacteria
  Bacterial resistance: Kanamycin, 50 μg/mL
  Growth temperature: 37°C
  Growth strain: DH5alpha
  Copy number: High Copy
Gene/Insert
  Gene/Insert name: Miro1
  Species: H. sapiens (human)
  Mutation: S156E
  Entrez Gene: RHOT1 (a.k.a. ARHT1, MIRO-1, MIRO1)
  Tag / fusion protein: eGFP (N terminal on insert)
Terms and licenses: Academic/Nonprofit Terms; Industry Terms: Not Available to Industry
How to cite: GFP-Miro1 S156E was a gift from Josef Kittler (Addgene plasmid # 127589 ; http://n2t.net/addgene:127589 ; RRID:Addgene_127589)
